Addgene plasmid #30254: pETCON-HB20/design_70
Depositing lab: David Baker. Depositing organization: University of Washington. Publication: Community-Wide Assessment of Protein-Interface Modeling Suggests Improvements to Design Methodology. Fleishman SJ, Whitehead TA, Strauch EM, Corn JE, Qin S, Zhou HX, Mitchell JC, Demerdash ON, Takeda-Shitaka M, Terashi G, Moal IH, Li X, Bates PA, Zacharias M, Park H, Ko JS, Lee H, Seok C, Bourquard T, Bernauer J, Poupon A, Aze J, Soner S, Ovali SK, Ozbek P, Tal NB, Haliloglu T, Hwang H, Vreven T, Pierce BG, Weng Z, Perez-Cano L, Pons C, Fernandez-Recio J, Jiang F, Yang F, Gong X, Cao L, Xu X, Liu B, Wang P, Li C, Wang C, Robert CH, Guharoy M, Liu S, Huang Y, Li L, Guo D, Chen Y, Xiao Y, London N, Itzhaki Z, Schueler-Furman O, Inbar Y, Patapov V, Cohen M, Schreiber G, Tsuchiya Y, Kanamori E, Standley DM, Nakamura H, Kinoshita K, Driggers CM, Hall RG, Morgan JL, Hsu VL, Zhan J, Yang Y, Zhou Y, Kastritis PL, Bonvin AM, Zhang W, Camacho CJ, Kilambi KP, Sircar A, Gray JJ, Ohue M, Uchikoga N, Matsuzaki Y, Ishida T, Akiyama Y, Khashan R, Bush S, Fouches D, Tropsha A, Esquivel-Rodriguez J, Kihara D, Stranges PB, Jacak R, Kuhlman B, Huang SY, Zou X, Wodak SJ, Janin J, Baker D. J Mol Biol. 2011 Sep 29. 10.1016/j.jmb.2011.09.031 PubMed 22001016.
Backbone
  Vector backbone: pETCON
  Backbone size w/o insert (bp): 5400
  Vector type: Yeast Expression
Growth in bacteria
  Bacterial resistance: Ampicillin, 100 μg/mL
  Growth temperature: 37°C
  Growth strain: DH5alpha
  Copy number: High Copy
Gene/Insert
  Gene/Insert name: SC1918/H1 HA designed binding protein HB20
  Species: Designed Sequence
  Insert size (bp): 435
  Cloning method: Restriction Enzyme; 5′ cloning site NdeI (not destroyed); 3′ cloning site XhoI (not destroyed)
  Sequencing primers: 5′ UP-GS
Resource information
  A portion of this plasmid was derived from a plasmid made by: Designed sequence
Terms and licenses: Academic/Nonprofit Terms; Industry Terms: Not Available to Industry
How to cite: pETCON-HB20/design_70 was a gift from David Baker (Addgene plasmid # 30254 ; http://n2t.net/addgene:30254 ; RRID:Addgene_30254)
