[The description below was written by a language model from this plasmid's Addgene catalogue record.]
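Description:
pETCON-HB20/design_70 is a yeast expression plasmid built on the pETCON backbone (about 5.4 kb without insert) and carrying a 435 bp computationally designed open reading frame. The insert, HB20 (also labelled design_70), is a de novo designed protein intended to bind the hemagglutinin (HA) of the SC1918/H1 influenza virus. It is not derived from a natural organism; the record lists its species as a designed sequence. The coding region was placed between NdeI and XhoI sites, both of which remain intact, so the design can be excised or swapped for other variants by restriction cloning. In bacteria the plasmid is maintained at high copy and selected with ampicillin.

The record gives no feature table. It therefore does not state the promoter, any fusion partners or epitope tags, the yeast origin of replication, or the yeast selectable marker. pETCON-type vectors are generally used for yeast surface display, in which the cloned protein is fused to a cell-wall anchoring partner so that binding to a labelled target can be measured on intact cells. The specific arrangement in this construct, however, cannot be confirmed from the information provided.

The associated publication is a community-wide assessment of protein-interface modelling aimed at improving design methodology. This suggests the plasmid belongs to a set of designed HA binders that were tested experimentally and used as a benchmark for distinguishing designed from natural protein interfaces. It would typically serve as a reference clone for expressing this design in yeast, for evaluating its binding to HA, or as a starting point for further engineering of designed binders.
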