>Addgene plasmid #30254 | pETCON-HB20/design_70 | depositor partial sequence | sequence record 13910 | Author sequence
CATATGTCCGATAGTTTAGTTGTATGTGAAGTAGACCCAGAATTGAAGGAAACCTTGAGAAAGTTTAGAT
TCAGAAAGGAAACTAACAACGCTGCAATCATCATGAAGGTTGATAAGGACAGACAAATGGTCGTTTTAGA
AGATGAATTGCAAAACATCTCTCCAGAAGAATTGAAGTTAGAATTGCCAGAAAGACAACCTAGATTTGTA
GTCTATTCCTACAAGTATGTTCATGATGACGGTAGAGTAAGTTACCCTTTGTGTTTCATCTTCTCTTCAC
CATACGGTTGCAAGCCTGAACAACAAATGATGTACGCCGGTTCTAAAAATAGATTGGTCCAAACTGCTGA
ATTGACAAAGGTTTTCGAAATCACTACAACCTCTTTCTTGGAAGAAAACTCATTGAGAATGAAGTTGGCA
TTTTTCAGACTCGAG
