>Addgene plasmid #30254 | pETCON-HB20/design_70 | addgene partial sequence | sequence record 35429 | 30254 with GAL1
TTCCCTACTTCATACATTTTCAATTAAGATGCAGTTACTTCGCTGTTTTTCAATATTTTCTGTTATTGCT
TCAGTTTTAGCACAGGAACTGACAACTATATGCGAGCAAATCCCCTCACCAACTTTAGAATCGACGCCGT
ACTCTTTGTCAACGACTACTATTTTGGCCAACGGGAAGGCAATGCAAGGAGTTTTTGAATATTACAAATC
AGTAACGTTTGTCAGTAATTGCGGTTCTCACCCCTCAACAACTAGCAAAGGCAGCCCCATAAACACACAG
TATGTTTTTAAGGACAATAGCTCGACGATTGAAGGTAGATACCCATACGACGTTCCAGACTACGCTCTGC
AGGCTAGTGGTGGAGGAGGCTCTGGTGGAGGCGGTAGCGGAGGCGGAGGGTCGGCTAGCCATATGTCCGA
TAGTTTAGTTGTATGTGAAGTAGACCCAGAATTGAAGGAAACCTTGAGAAAGTTTAGATTCAGAAAGGAA
ACTAACAACGCTGCAATCATCATGAAGGTTGATAAGGACAGACAAATGGTCGTTTTAGAAGATGAATTGC
AAAACATCTCTCCAGAAGAATTGAAGTTAGAATTGCCAGAAAGACAACCTAGATTTGTAGTCTATTCCTA
CAAGTATGTTCATGATGACGGTAGAGTAAGTTACCCTTTGTGTTTCATCTTCTCTTCACCATACGGTTGC
AAGCCTGAACAACAAATGATGTACGCCGGTTCTAAAAATAGATTGGTCCAAACTGCTGAATTGACAAAGG
TTTTCGAAATCACTACAACCTCTTTCTTGGAAGAAAACTCATTGAGAATGAAGTTGGCATTTTTCAGACT
CGAGGGGGGCGGATCC
